Addgene plasmid #81120: pGL2-2xCLEAR-luciferase
Purpose: Reporter activity of the CLEAR network
Depositing lab: Sung Hee Baek. Depositing organization: Seoul National University. Publication: AMPK-SKP2-CARM1 signalling cascade in transcriptional regulation of autophagy. Shin HR, Kim H, Oh S, Lee JG, Kee M, Ko HJ, Kweon MN, Won KJ, Baek SH. Nature. 2016 Jun 15. doi: 10.1038/nature18014. PubMed 27309807.
Backbone
  Vector backbone: pGL2-basic
  Backbone manufacturer: Promega
  Vector type: Luciferase
Growth in bacteria
  Bacterial resistance: Ampicillin, 100 μg/mL
  Growth temperature: 37°C
  Growth strain: DH5alpha
  Copy number: High Copy
Gene/Insert
  Gene/Insert name: 2xCLEAR
  Species: H. sapiens (human)
  Promoter: 2xCLEAR
  Tag / fusion protein: luciferase (C terminal on backbone)
  Cloning method: Restriction Enzyme; 5′ cloning site unknown (unknown if destroyed); 3′ cloning site unknown (unknown if destroyed)
  Sequencing primers: 5′ F1ori-F; 3′ LucNrev
Terms and licenses: Academic/Nonprofit Terms; Industry Terms: Not Available to Industry
How to cite: pGL2-2xCLEAR-luciferase was a gift from Sung Hee Baek (Addgene plasmid # 81120 ; http://n2t.net/addgene:81120 ; RRID:Addgene_81120)
