[The description below was written by a language model from this plasmid's Addgene catalogue record and pLannotate feature annotations shown in this document.]
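Description:
pGL2-2xCLEAR-luciferase is a firefly luciferase reporter plasmid built on the promoterless pGL2-basic backbone and intended for transient transfection into mammalian cells. It is maintained in E. coli through a high-copy ColE1/pUC-type origin and selected with ampicillin via the β-lactamase gene and its native promoter. An f1 bacteriophage origin is also present, allowing single-stranded DNA production.

The insert consists of two copies of the human CLEAR (Coordinated Lysosomal Expression and Regulation) motif, which the record lists as both the insert and the promoter element. The CLEAR motif is the consensus site found upstream of many lysosomal and autophagy genes and is recognised by TFEB-family transcription factors. The automated annotation does not label the CLEAR repeats themselves. They presumably lie in the unannotated interval between an upstream SV40 poly(A) signal, which limits read-through transcription from the backbone, and the Photinus pyralis luciferase coding sequence. The cloning sites used are not recorded, and no separate minimal promoter is annotated or mentioned. Downstream of luciferase, the SV40 small t intron and late poly(A) signal provide splicing and 3′ end processing. The short hits annotated as small t antigen, large T antigen, SV40 NLS, CmR, TcR and lacZα are fragments of the backbone rather than functional genes.

Luciferase output serves as a readout of transcriptional activity at CLEAR elements, so the plasmid reports activation of the CLEAR gene network. The associated work concerns transcriptional regulation of autophagy.
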