Features (pLannotate 1.2.2; 14 found; start..end, strand, type, name):
      1..429     +  rep_origin     f1 ori (sequence partly withheld): f1 bacteriophage origin of replication; arrow indicates direction of (+) strand synthesis
    461..528     -  CDS            lacZα (fragment): LacZα fragment of β-galactosidase; lacZ fragment
    646..767     +  polyA_signal   SV40 poly(A) signal: SV40 polyadenylation signal
    896..2545    +  CDS            LUCI_PHOPY: Experimental evidence at protein level: Swiss-Prot protein existence level 1. Produces green light with a wavelength of 562 nm. From Photinus pyralis (Common eastern firefly) (Lampyris pyralis).
   2593..2623    +  CDS            CmR (fragment): chloramphenicol acetyltransferase confers resistance to chloramphenicol
   2713..2787    +  CDS            small t antigen (fragment): SV40 (simian virus 40) small t antigen
   2789..2854    +  intron         small t intron: SV40 (simian virus 40) small t antigen intron
   2984..3004    +  CDS            SV40 NLS: nuclear localization signal of SV40 (simian virus 40) large T antigen
   3323..3406    +  CDS            large T antigen (fragment): large T antigen from SV40 (simian virus 40)
   3429..3563    +  polyA_signal   SV40 poly(A) signal: SV40 polyadenylation signal
   3564..3696    +  CDS            TcR (fragment): tetracycline efflux protein; tet; confers resistance to tetracycline
   3876..4464    -  rep_origin     ori: high-copy-number ColE1/pMB1/pBR322/pUC origin of replication
   4635..5495    -  CDS            AmpR: β-lactamase; bla; confers resistance to ampicillin, carbenicillin, and related antibiotics
   5496..5600    -  promoter       AmpR promoter: bla
>Addgene plasmid #81120 | pGL2-2xCLEAR-luciferase | addgene full sequence | sequence record 265893 | Addgene NGS Result
[124 nt withheld, positions 1-124]
C
[91 nt withheld, positions 126-216]
A
[49 nt withheld, positions 218-266]
CCTTTGACGTTGGAGTCCACGTTCTTT
[37 nt withheld, positions 294-330]
ACCCTATCTCGGTCTATTCTTTTGATTTATAAGGGATTTTGCCGATTTCGGCCTATTGGTTAAAAAATGA
GCTGATTTAACAAAAATTTAACGCGAATTTTAACAAAATATTAACGCTTACAATTTGCCATTCGCCATTC
AGGCTGCGCAACTGTTGGGAAGGGCGATCGGTGCGGGCCTCTTCGCTATTACGCCAGCCCAAGCTACCAT
GATAAGTAAGTAATATTAAGGTACGTGGAGGTTTTACTTGCTTTAAAAAACCTCCCACACCTCCCCCTGA
ACCTGAAACATAAAATGAATGCAATTGTTGTTGTTAACTTGTTTATTGCAGCTTATAATGGTTACAAATA
AAGCAATAGCATCACAAATTTCACAAATAAAGCATTTTTTTCACTGCATTCTAGTTGTGGTTTGTCCAAA
CTCATCAATGTATCTTATGGTACTGTAACTGAGCTAACATAACCCGGGAGGTACCGAGCTCTTACCGGGT
CACGTGACCCCAGGGTCACGTGACCCTGCTAGCTCGAGATCTAAGTAAGCTTGGCATTCCGGTACTGTTG
GTAAAATGGAAGACGCCAAAAACATAAAGAAAGGCCCGGCGCCATTCTATCCTCTAGAGGATGGAACCGC
TGGAGAGCAACTGCATAAGGCTATGAAGAGATACGCCCTGGTTCCTGGAACAATTGCTTTTACAGATGCA
CATATCGAGGTGAACATCACGTACGCGGAATACTTCGAAATGTCCGTTCGGTTGGCAGAAGCTATGAAAC
GATATGGGCTGAATACAAATCACAGAATCGTCGTATGCAGTGAAAACTCTCTTCAATTCTTTATGCCGGT
GTTGGGCGCGTTATTTATCGGAGTTGCAGTTGCGCCCGCGAACGACATTTATAATGAACGTGAATTGCTC
AACAGTATGAACATTTCGCAGCCTACCGTAGTGTTTGTTTCCAAAAAGGGGTTGCAAAAAATTTTGAACG
TGCAAAAAAAATTACCAATAATCCAGAAAATTATTATCATGGATTCTAAAACGGATTACCAGGGATTTCA
GTCGATGTACACGTTCGTCACATCTCATCTACCTCCCGGTTTTAATGAATACGATTTTGTACCAGAGTCC
TTTGATCGTGACAAAACAATTGCACTGATAATGAATTCCTCTGGATCTACTGGGTTACCTAAGGGTGTGG
CCCTTCCGCATAGAACTGCCTGCGTCAGATTCTCGCATGCCAGAGATCCTATTTTTGGCAATCAAATCAT
TCCGGATACTGCGATTTTAAGTGTTGTTCCATTCCATCACGGTTTTGGAATGTTTACTACACTCGGATAT
TTGATATGTGGATTTCGAGTCGTCTTAATGTATAGATTTGAAGAAGAGCTGTTTTTACGATCCCTTCAGG
ATTACAAAATTCAAAGTGCGTTGCTAGTACCAACCCTATTTTCATTCTTCGCCAAAAGCACTCTGATTGA
CAAATACGATTTATCTAATTTACACGAAATTGCTTCTGGGGGCGCACCTCTTTCGAAAGAAGTCGGGGAA
GCGGTTGCAAAACGCTTCCATCTTCCAGGGATACGACAAGGATATGGGCTCACTGAGACTACATCAGCTA
TTCTGATTACACCCGAGGGGGATGATAAACCGGGCGCGGTCGGTAAAGTTGTTCCATTTTTTGAAGCGAA
GGTTGTGGATCTGGATACCGGGAAAACGCTGGGCGTTAATCAGAGAGGCGAATTATGTGTCAGAGGACCT
ATGATTATGTCCGGTTATGTAAACAATCCGGAAGCGACCAACGCCTTGATTGACAAGGATGGATGGCTAC
ATTCTGGAGACATAGCTTACTGGGACGAAGACGAACACTTCTTCATAGTTGACCGCTTGAAGTCTTTAAT
TAAATACAAAGGATATCAGGTGGCCCCCGCTGAATTGGAATCGATATTGTTACAACACCCCAACATCTTC
GACGCGGGCGTGGCAGGTCTTCCCGACGATGACGCCGGTGAACTTCCCGCCGCCGTTGTTGTTTTGGAGC
ACGGAAAGACGATGACGGAAAAAGAGATCGTGGATTACGTCGCCAGTCAAGTAACAACCGCGAAAAAGTT
GCGCGGAGGAGTTGTGTTTGTGGACGAAGTACCGAAAGGTCTTACCGGAAAACTCGACGCAAGAAAAATC
AGAGAGATCCTCATAAAGGCCAAGAAGGGCGGAAAGTCCAAATTGTAAAATGTAACTGTATTCAGCGATG
ACGAAATTCTTAGCTATTGTAATACTGCGATGAGTGGCAGGGCGGGGCGTAATTTTTTTAAGGCAGTTAT
TGGTGCCCTTAAACGCCTGGTTGCTACGCCTGAATAAGTGATAATAAGCGGATGAATGGCAGAAATTCGC
CGGATCTTTGTGAAGGAACCTTACTTCTGTGGTGTGACATAATTGGACAAACTACCTACAGAGATTTAAA
GCTCTAAGGTAAATATAAAATTTTTAAGTGTATAATGTGTTAAACTACTGATTCTAATTGTTTGTGTATT
TTAGATTCCAACCTATGGAACTGATGAATGGGAGCAGTGGTGGAATGCCTTTAATGAGGAAAACCTGTTT
TGCTCAGAAGAAATGCCATCTAGTGATGATGAGGCTACTGCTGACTCTCAACATTCTACTCCTCCAAAAA
AGAAGAGAAAGGTAGAAGACCCCAAGGACTTTCCTTCAGAATTGCTAAGTTTTTTGAGTCATGCTGTGTT
TAGTAATAGAACTCTTGCTTGCTTTGCTATTTACACCACAAAGGAAAAAGCTGCACTGCTATACAAGAAA
ATTATGGAAAAATATTCTGTAACCTTTATAAGTAGGCATAACAGTTATAATCATAACATACTGTTTTTTC
TTACTCCACACAGGCATAGAGTGTCTGCTATTAATAACTATGCTCAAAAATTGTGTACCTTTAGCTTTTT
AATTTGTAAAGGGGTTAATAAGGAATATTTGATGTATAGTGCCTTGACTAGAGATCATAATCAGCCATAC
CACATTTGTAGAGGTTTTACTTGCTTTAAAAAACCTCCCACACCTCCCCCTGAACCTGAAACATAAAATG
AATGCAATTGTTGTTGTTAACTTGTTTATTGCAGCTTATAATGGTTACAAATAAAGCAATAGCATCACAA
ATTTCACAAATAAAGCATTTTTTTCACTGCATTCTAGTTGTGGTTTGTCCAAACTCATCAATGTATCTTA
TCATGTCTGGATCCGTCGACCGATGCCCTTGAGAGCCTTCAACCCAGTCAGCTCCTTCCGGTGGGCGCGG
GGCATGACTATCGTCGCCGCACTTATGACTGTCTTCTTTATCATGCAACTCGTAGGACAGGTGCCGGCAG
CGCTCTTCCGCTTCCTCGCTCACTGACTCGCTGCGCTCGGTCGTTCGGCTGCGGCGAGCGGTATCAGCTC
ACTCAAAGGCGGTAATACGGTTATCCACAGAATCAGGGGATAACGCAGGAAAGAACATGTGAGCAAAAGG
CCAGCAAAAGGCCAGGAACCGTAAAAAGGCCGCGTTGCTGGCGTTTTTCCATAGGCTCCGCCCCCCTGAC
GAGCATCACAAAAATCGACGCTCAAGTCAGAGGTGGCGAAACCCGACAGGACTATAAAGATACCAGGCGT
TTCCCCCTGGAAGCTCCCTCGTGCGCTCTCCTGTTCCGACCCTGCCGCTTACCGGATACCTGTCCGCCTT
TCTCCCTTCGGGAAGCGTGGCGCTTTCTCATAGCTCACGCTGTAGGTATCTCAGTTCGGTGTAGGTCGTT
CGCTCCAAGCTGGGCTGTGTGCACGAACCCCCCGTTCAGCCCGACCGCTGCGCCTTATCCGGTAACTATC
GTCTTGAGTCCAACCCGGTAAGACACGACTTATCGCCACTGGCAGCAGCCACTGGTAACAGGATTAGCAG
AGCGAGGTATGTAGGCGGTGCTACAGAGTTCTTGAAGTGGTGGCCTAACTACGGCTACACTAGAAGAACA
GTATTTGGTATCTGCGCTCTGCTGAAGCCAGTTACCTTCGGAAAAAGAGTTGGTAGCTCTTGATCCGGCA
AACAAACCACCGCTGGTAGCGGTGGTTTTTTTGTTTGCAAGCAGCAGATTACGCGCAGAAAAAAAGGATC
TCAAGAAGATCCTTTGATCTTTTCTACGGGGTCTGACGCTCAGTGGAACGAAAACTCACGTTAAGGGATT
TTGGTCATGAGATTATCAAAAAGGATCTTCACCTAGATCCTTTTAAATTAAAAATGAAGTTTTAAATCAA
TCTAAAGTATATATGAGTAAACTTGGTCTGACAGTTACCAATGCTTAATCAGTGAGGCACCTATCTCAGC
GATCTGTCTATTTCGTTCATCCATAGTTGCCTGACTCCCCGTCGTGTAGATAACTACGATACGGGAGGGC
TTACCATCTGGCCCCAGTGCTGCAATGATACCGCGAGACCCACGCTCACCGGCTCCAGATTTATCAGCAA
TAAACCAGCCAGCCGGAAGGGCCGAGCGCAGAAGTGGTCCTGCAACTTTATCCGCCTCCATCCAGTCTAT
TAATTGTTGCCGGGAAGCTAGAGTAAGTAGTTCGCCAGTTAATAGTTTGCGCAACGTTGTTGCCATTGCT
ACAGGCATCGTGGTGTCACGCTCGTCGTTTGGTATGGCTTCATTCAGCTCCGGTTCCCAACGATCAAGGC
GAGTTACATGATCCCCCATGTTGTGCAAAAAAGCGGTTAGCTCCTTCGGTCCTCCGATCGTTGTCAGAAG
TAAGTTGGCCGCAGTGTTATCACTCATGGTTATGGCAGCACTGCATAATTCTCTTACTGTCATGCCATCC
GTAAGATGCTTTTCTGTGACTGGTGAGTACTCAACCAAGTCATTCTGAGAATAGTGTATGCGGCGACCGA
GTTGCTCTTGCCCGGCGTCAATACGGGATAATACCGCGCCACATAGCAGAACTTTAAAAGTGCTCATCAT
TGGAAAACGTTCTTCGGGGCGAAAACTCTCAAGGATCTTACCGCTGTTGAGATCCAGTTCGATGTAACCC
ACTCGTGCACCCAACTGATCTTCAGCATCTTTTACTTTCACCAGCGTTTCTGGGTGAGCAAAAACAGGAA
GGCAAAATGCCGCAAAAAAGGGAATAAGGGCGACACGGAAATGTTGAATACTCATACTCTTCCTTTTTCA
ATATTATTGAAGCATTTATCAGGGTTATTGTCTCATGAGCGGATACATATTTGAATGTATTTAGAAAAAT
AAACAAATAGGGGTTCCGCGCACATTTCCCCGAAAAGTGCCACCTG
