>Addgene plasmid #81120 | pGL2-2xCLEAR-luciferase | addgene partial sequence | sequence record 158036 | F1ori-F 5'-GTGGACTCTTGTTCCAAACTGG-3'
ATTCTTTTGATTTATAAGGGATTTTGCCGATTTCGGCCTATTGGTTAAAAAATGAGCTGATTTAACAAAA
ATTTAACGCGAATTTTAACAAAATATTAACGCTTACAATTTGCCATTCGCCATTCAGGCTGCGCAACTGT
TGGGAAGGGCGATCGGTGCGGGCCTCTTCGCTATTACGCCAGCCCAAGCTACCATGATAAGTAAGTAATA
TTAAGGTACGTGGAGGTTTTACTTGCTTTAAAAAACCTCCCACACCTCCCCCTGAACCTGAAACATAAAA
TGAATGCAATTGTTGTTGTTAACTTGTTTATTGCAGCTTATAATGGTTACAAATAAAGCAATAGCATCAC
AAATTTCACAAATAAAGCATTTTTTTCACTGCATTCTAGTTGTGGTTTGTCCAAACTCATCAATGTATCT
TATGGTACTGTAACTGAGCTAACATAACCCGGGAGGTACCGAGCTCTTACCGGGTCACGTGACCCCAGGG
TCACGTGACCCTGCTAGCTCGAGATCTAAGTAAGCTTGGCATTCCGGTACTGTTGGTAAAATGGAAGACG
CCAAAAACATAAAGAAAGGCCCGGCGCCATTCTATCCTCTAGAGGATGGAACCGCTGGAGAGCAACTGCA
TAAGGCTATGAAGAGATACGCCCTGGTTCCTGGAACAATTGCTTTTACAGATGCACATATCGAGGTGAAC
ATCACGTACGCGGAATACTTCGAAATGTCCGTTCGGTTGGCAGAAGCTATGAAACGATATGGGCTGAATA
CAAATCACAGAATCGTCGTATGCAGTGAA
