>Addgene plasmid #81120 | pGL2-2xCLEAR-luciferase | addgene partial sequence | sequence record 158037 | LucNRev 5'-CCTTATGCAGTTGCTCTCC-3'
ATGGCGCCGGGCCTTTCTTTATGTTTTTGGCGTCTTCCATTTTACCAACAGTACCGGAATGCCAAGCTTA
CTTAGATCTCGAGCTAGCAGGGTCACGTGACCCTGGGGTCACGTGACCCGGTAAGAGCTCGGTACCTCCC
GGGTTATGTTAGCTCAGTTACAGTACCATAAGATACATTGATGAGTTTGGACAAACCACAACTAGAATGC
AGTGAAAAAAATGCTTTATTTGTGAAATTTGTGATGCTATTGCTTTATTTGTAACCATTATAAGCTGCAA
TAAACAAGTTAACAACAACAATTGCATTCATTTTATGTTTCAGGTTCAGGGGGAGGTGTGGGAGGTTTTT
TAAAGCAAGTAAAACCTCCACGTACCTTAATATTACTTACTTATCATGGTAGCTTGGGCTGGCGTAATAG
CGAAGAGGCCCGCACCGATCGCCCTTCCCAACAGTTGCGCAGCCTGAATGGCGAATGGCAAATTGTAAGC
GTTAATATTTTGTTAA
